>Addgene plasmid #148273 | pnEA-NpM-DmThor_50-83-R63E-GB1_AA | depositor full sequence | sequence record 290721 | Full Sequence
TTCTTGAAGACGAAAGGGCCTCGTGATACGCCTATTTTTATAGGTTAATGTCATGATAATAATGGTTTCT
TAGACGTCAGGTGGCACTTTTCGGGGAAATGTGCGCGGAACCCCTATTTGTTTATTTTTCTAAATACATT
CAAATATGTATCCGCTCATGAGACAATAACCCTGATAAATGCTTCAATAATATTGAAAAAGGAAGAGTAT
GAGTATTCAACATTTCCGTGTCGCCCTTATTCCCTTTTTTGCGGCATTTTGCCTTCCTGTTTTTGCTCAC
CCAGAAACGCTGGTGAAAGTAAAAGATGCTGAAGATCAGTTGGGTGCACGAGTGGGTTACATCGAACTGG
ATCTCAACAGCGGTAAGATCCTTGAGAGTTTTCGCCCCGAAGAACGTTTTCCAATGATGAGCACTTTTAA
AGTTCTGCTATGTGGCGCGGTATTATCCCGTGTTGACGCCGGGCAAGAGCAACTCGGTCGCCGCATACAC
TATTCTCAGAATGACTTGGTTGAGTACTCACCAGTCACAGAAAAGCATCTTACGGATGGCATGACAGTAA
GAGAATTATGCAGTGCTGCCATAACCATGAGTGATAACACTGCGGCCAACTTACTTCTGACAACGATCGG
AGGACCGAAGGAGCTAACCGCTTTTTTGCACAACATGGGGGATCATGTAACTCGCCTTGATCGTTGGGAA
CCGGAGCTGAATGAAGCCATACCAAACGACGAGCGTGACACCACGATGCCTGCAGCAATGGCAACAACGT
TGCGCAAACTATTAACTGGCGAACTACTTACTCTAGCTTCCCGGCAACAATTAATAGACTGGATGGAGGC
GGATAAAGTTGCAGGACCACTTCTGCGCTCGGCCCTTCCGGCTGGCTGGTTTATTGCTGATAAATCTGGA
GCCGGTGAGCGTGGGTCTCGCGGTATCATTGCAGCACTGGGGCCAGATGGTAAGCCCTCCCGTATCGTAG
TTATCTACACGACGGGGAGTCAGGCAACTATGGATGAACGAAATAGACAGATCGCTGAGATAGGTGCCTC
ACTGATTAAGCATTGGTAACTGTCAGACCAAGTTTACTCATATATACTTTAGATTGATTTAAAACTTCAT
TTTTAATTTAAAAGGATCTAGGTGAAGATCCTTTTTGATAATCTCATGACCAAAATCCCTTAACGTGAGT
TTTCGTTCCACTGAGCGTCAGACCCCGTAGAAAAGATCAAAGGATCTTCTTGAGATCCTTTTTTTCTGCG
CGTAATCTGCTGCTTGCAAACAAAAAAACCACCGCTACCAGCGGTGGTTTGTTTGCCGGATCAAGAGCTA
CCAACTCTTTTTCCGAAGGTAACTGGCTTCAGCAGAGCGCAGATACCAAATACTGTCCTTCTAGTGTAGC
CGTAGTTAGGCCACCACTTCAAGAACTCTGTAGCACCGCCTACATACCTCGCTCTGCTAATCCTGTTACC
AGTGGCTGCTGCCAGTGGCGATAAGTCGTGTCTTACCGGGTTGGACTCAAGACGATAGTTACCGGATAAG
GCGCAGCGGTCGGGCTGAACGGGGGGTTCGTGCACACAGCCCAGCTTGGAGCGAACGACCTACACCGAAC
TGAGATACCTACAGCGTGAGCTATGAGAAAGCGCCACGCTTCCCGAAGGGAGAAAGGCGGACAGGTATCC
GGTAAGCGGCAGGGTCGGAACAGGAGAGCGCACGAGGGAGCTTCCAGGGGGAAACGCCTGGTATCTTTAT
AGTCCTGTCGGGTTTCGCCACCTCTGACTTGAGCGTCGATTTTTGTGATGCTCGTCAGGGGGGCGGAGCC
TATGGAAAAACGCCAGCAACGCGGCCTTTTTACGGTTCCTGGCCTTTTGCTGGCCTTTTGCTCACATGTT
CTTTCCTGCGTTATCCCCTGATTCTGTGGATAACCGTATTACCGCCTTTGAGTGAGCTGATACCGCTCGC
CGCAGCCGAACGACCGAGCGCAGCGAGTCAGTGAGCGAGGAAGCGGAAGAGCGCCTGATGCGGTATTTTC
TCCTTACGCATCTGTGCGGTATTTCACACCGCATATATGGTGCACTCTCAGTACAATCTGCTCTGATGCC
GCATAGTTAAGCCAGTATACACTCCGCTATCGCTACGTGACTGGGTCATGGCTGCGCCCCGACACCCGCC
AACACCCGCTGACGCGCCCTGACGGGCTTGTCTGCTCCCGGCATCCGCTTACAGACAAGCTGTGACCGTC
TCCGGGAGCTGCATGTGTCAGAGGTTTTCACCGTCATCACCGAAACGCGCGAGGCAGCTGCGGTAAAGCT
CATCAGCGTGGTCGTGAAGCGATTCACAGATGTCTGCCTGTTCATCCGCGTCCAGCTCGTTGAGTTTCTC
CAGAAGCGTTAATGTCTGGCTTCTGATAAAGCGGGCCATGTTAAGGGCGGTTTTTTCCTGTTTGGTCACT
GATGCCTCCGTGTAAGGGGGATTTCTGTTCATGGGGGTAATGATACCGATGAAACGAGAGAGGATGCTCA
CGATACGGGTTACTGATGATGAACATGCCCGGTTACTGGAACGTTGTGAGGGTAAACAACTGGCGGTATG
GATGCGGCGGGACCAGAGAAAAATCACTCAGGGTCAATGCCAGCGCTTCGTTAATACAGATGTAGGTGTT
CCACAGGGTAGCCAGCAGCATCCTGCGATGCAGATCCGGAACATAATGGTGCAGGGCGCTGACTTCCGCG
TTTCCAGACTTTACGAAACACGGAAACCGAAGACCATTCATGTTGTTGCTCAGGTCGCAGACGTTTTGCA
GCAGCAGTCGCTTCACGTTCGCTCGCGTATCGGTGATTCATTCTGCTAACCAGTAAGGCAACCCCGCCAG
CCTAGCCGGGTCCTCAACGACAGGAGCACGATCATGCGCACCCGTGGCCAGGACCCAACGCTGCCCGAGA
TGCGCCGCGTGCGGCTGCTGGAGATGGCGGACGCGATGGATATGTTCTGCCAAGGGTTGGTTTGCGCATT
CACAGTTCTCCGCAAGAATTGATTGGCTCCAATTCTTGGAGTGGTGAATCCGTTAGCGAGGTGCCGCCGG
CTTCCATTCAGGTCGAGGTGGCCCGGCTCCATGCACCGCGACGCAACGCGGGGAGGCAGACAAGGTATAG
GGCGGCGCCTACAATCCATGCCAACCCGTTCCATGTGCTCGCCGAGGCGGCATAAATCGCCGTGACGATC
AGCGGTCCAGTGATCGAAGTTAGGCTGGTAAGAGCCGCGAGCGATCCTTGAAGCTGTCCCTGATGGTCGT
CATCTACCTGCCTGGACAGCATGGCCTGCAACGCGGGCATCCCGATGCCGCCGGAAGCGAGAAGAATCAT
AATGGGGAAGGCCATCCAGCCTCGCGTCGCGAACGCCAGCAAGACGTAGCCCAGCGCGTCGGCCGCCATG
CCGGCGATAATGGCCTGCTTCTCGCCGAAACGTTTGGTGGCGGGACCAGTGACGAAGGCTTGAGCGAGGG
CGTGCAAGATTCCGAATACCGCAAGCGACAGGCCGATCATCGTCGCGCTCCAGCGAAAGCGGTCCTCGCC
GAAAATGACCCAGAGCGCTGCCGGCACCTGTCCTACGAGTTGCATGATAAAGAAGACAGTCATAAGTGCG
GCGACGATAGTCATGCCCCGCGCCCACCGGAAGGAGCTGACTGGGTTGAAGGCTCTCAAGGGCATCGGTC
GAGATCCCGGTGCCTAATGAGTGAGCTAACTTACATTAATTGCGTTGCGCTCACTGCCCGCTTTCCAGTC
GGGAAACCTGTCGTGCCAGCTGCATTAATGAATCGGCCAACGCGCGGGGAGAGGCGGTTTGCGTATTGGG
CGCCAGGGTGGTTTTTCTTTTCACCAGTGAGACGGGCAACAGCTGATTGCCCTTCACCGCCTGGCCCTGA
GAGAGTTGCAGCAAGCGGTCCACGCTGGTTTGCCCCAGCAGGCGAAAATCCTGTTTGATGGTGGTTAACG
GCGGGATATAACATGAGCTGTCTTCGGTATCGTCGTATCCCACTACCGAGATATCCGCACCAACGCGCAG
CCCGGACTCGGTAATGGCGCGCATTGCGCCCAGCGCCATCTGATCGTTGGCAACCAGCATCGCAGTGGGA
ACGATGCCCTCATTCAGCATTTGCATGGTTTGTTGAAAACCGGACATGGCACTCCAGTCGCCTTCCCGTT
CCGCTATCGGCTGAATTTGATTGCGAGTGAGATATTTATGCCAGCCAGCCAGACGCAGACGCGCCGAGAC
AGAACTTAATGGGCCCGCTAACAGCGCGATTTGCTGGTGACCCAATGCGACCAGATGCTCCACGCCCAGT
CGCGTACCGTCTTCATGGGAGAAAATAATACTGTTGATGGGTGTCTGGTCAGAGACATCAAGAAATAACG
CCGGAACATTAGTGCAGGCAGCTTCCACAGCAATGGCATCCTGGTCATCCAGCGGATAGTTAATGATCAG
CCCACTGACGCGTTGCGCGAGAAGATTGTGCACCGCCGCTTTACAGGCTTCGACGCCGCTTCGTTCTACC
ATCGACACCACCACGCTGGCACCCAGTTGATCGGCGCGAGATTTAATCGCCGCGACAATTTGCGACGGCG
CGTGCAGGGCCAGACTGGAGGTGGCAACGCCAATCAGCAACGACTGTTTGCCCGCCAGTTGTTGTGCCAC
GCGGTTGGGAATGTAATTCAGCTCCGCCATCGCCGCTTCCACTTTTTCCCGCGTTTTCGCAGAAACGTGG
CTGGCCTGGTTCACCACGCGGGAAACGGTCTGATAAGAGACACCGGCATACTCTGCGACATCGTATAACG
TTACTGGTTTCACATTCACCACCCTGAATTGACTCTCTTCCGGGCGCTATCATGCCATACCGCGAAAGGT
TTTGCGCCATTCGATGGTGTCCGGGATCTCGACGCTCTCCCTTATGCGACTCCTGCATTAGGAAGCAGCC
CAGTAGTAGGTTGAGGCCGTTGAGCACCGCCGCCGCAAGGAATGGTGCATGCAAGGAGATGGCGCCCAAC
AGTCCCCCGGCCACGGGGCCTGCCACCATACCCACGCCGAAACAAGCGCTCATGAGCCCGAAGTGGCGAG
CCCGATCTTCCCCATCGGTGATGTCGGCGATATAGGCGCCAGCAACCGCACCTGTGGCGCCGGTGATGCC
GGCCACGATGCGTCCGGCGTAGAGGATCGAGATCTCGATCCCGCGAAATTAATACGACTCACTATAGGGG
AATTGTGAGCGGATAACAATTCCCCACTAGTAATAATTTTGTTTAACTTTAAGAAGGAGATATACCATGG
AAACTGAAGAAGGTAAACTGGTAATCTGGATTAACGGCGATAAAGGCTATAACGGTCTCGCTGAAGTCGG
TAAGAAATTCGAGAAAGATACCGGAATTAAAGTCACCGTTGAGCATCCGGATAAACTGGAAGAGAAATTC
CCACAGGTTGCGGCAACTGGCGATGGCCCTGACATTATCTTCTGGGCACACGACCGCTTTGGTGGCTACG
CTCAATCTGGCCTGTTGGCTGAAATCACCCCGGACAAAGCGTTCCAGGACAAGCTGTATCCGTTTACCTG
GGATGCCGTACGTTACAACGGCAAGCTGATTGCTTACCCGATCGCTGTTGAAGCGTTATCGCTGATTTAT
AACAAAGACCTGCTGCCGAACCCGCCAAAAACCTGGGAAGAGATCCCGGCGCTGGATAAAGAACTGAAAG
CGAAAGGTAAGAGCGCCCTGATGTTCAACCTGCAAGAACCGTACTTCACCTGGCCGCTGATTGCTGCTGA
CGGGGGTTATGCGTTCAAGTATGAAAACGGCAAGTACGACATTAAAGACGTGGGCGTGGATAACGCTGGC
GCGAAAGCGGGTCTGACCTTCCTGGTTGACCTGATTAAAAACAAACACATGAATGCAGACACCGATTACT
CCATCGCAGAAGCTGCCTTTAATAAAGGCGAAACAGCGATGACCATCAACGGCCCGTGGGCATGGTCCAA
CATCGACACCAGCAAAGTGAATTATGGTGTAACGGTACTGCCGACCTTCAAGGGTCAACCATCCAAACCG
TTCGTTGGCGTGCTGAGCGCAGGTATTAACGCCGCCAGTCCGAACAAAGAGCTGGCAAAAGAGTTCCTCG
AAAACTATCTGCTGACTGATGAAGGTCTGGAAGCGGTTAATAAAGACAAACCGCTGGGTGCCGTAGCGCT
GAAGTCTTACGAGGAAGAGTTGGCGAAAGATCCACGTATTGCCGCCACGATGGAAAACGCCCAGAAAGGT
GAAATCATGCCGAACATCCCGCAGATGTCCGCTTTCTGGTATGCCGTGCGTACTGCGGTGATCAACGCCG
CCAGCGGTCGTCAGACTGTCGATGAAGCCCTTAAAGACGCGCAGACTGGTACCGGCAGCGGCCTGGAAGT
TCTGTTCCAGGGGCCCCATATGACCAAACTTATCTACGAGCGGGCTTTCATGAAGAATCTCGAGGGCTCC
CCATTGAGCCAAACTCCGCCGTCCAACGTGCCCAGTTGCTTGCTGAGGGGAACTGCTAGCATGCAGTACA
AACTTATCCTGAACGGTAAAACCCTGAAAGGTGAAACCACCACCGAAGCTGTTGACGCTGCTACCGCGGA
AAAAGTTTTCAAACAGTACGCTAACGACAACGGTGTTGACGGTGAATGGACCTACGACGACGCTACCAAA
ACCTACACCGTAACGGAATGAGTTGGCTGCTGCCACCGCTGAGCAATAACTAGCATAACCCCTTGGGGCC
TCTAAACGGGTCTTGAGGGGTTTTTTGCTGAAAGGAGGAACTATATCCGGATATCCCGCAAGAGGCCCGG
CAGTACCGGCATAACCAAGCCTATGCCTACAGCATCCAGGGTGACGGTGCCGAGGATGACGATGAGCGCA
TTGTTAGATTTCATACACGGTGCCTGACTGCGTTAGCAATTTAACTGTGATAAACTACCGCATTAAAGCT
TATCGATGATAAGCTGTCAAACATGAGAA
Features (pLannotate 1.2.2; 20 found; start..end, strand, type, name):
    104..208     +  promoter       AmpR promoter: bla
    209..1069    +  CDS            AmpR: β-lactamase; bla; confers resistance to ampicillin, carbenicillin, and related antibiotics
   1240..1828    +  rep_origin     ori: high-copy-number ColE1/pMB1/pBR322/pUC origin of replication
   2014..2156    -  misc_feature   bom: basis of mobility region from pBR322
   2258..2449    -  CDS            rop: Rop protein, which maintains plasmids at low copy number; rop
   2466..2846    +  CDS            YPB1_ECOLX: Protein predicted: Swiss-Prot protein existence level 4. From Escherichia coli.
   3088..3712    -  CDS            TcR (fragment): tetracycline efflux protein; tet; confers resistance to tetracycline
   3727..3748    -  protein_bind   CAP binding site: CAP binding activates transcription in the presence of cAMP. E. coli catabolite activator protein
   3761..4843    -  CDS            lacI: lac repressor; lacI; The lac repressor binds to the lac operator to inhibit transcription in E. coli. This inhibition can be relieved by adding lactose or isopropyl-β-D-thiogalactopyranoside (IPTG).
   4844..4921    -  promoter       lacI promoter: lacI
   4929..5208    -  CDS            TcR (fragment): tetracycline efflux protein; tet; confers resistance to tetracycline
   5230..5248    +  promoter       T7 promoter: promoter for bacteriophage T7 RNA polymerase
   5249..5273    +  protein_bind   lac operator: The lac repressor binds to the lac operator to inhibit transcription in E. coli. This inhibition can be relieved by adding lactose or isopropyl-β-D-thiogalactopyranoside (IPTG). lac repressor encoded by lacI
   5288..5310    +  RBS            RBS: efficient ribosome binding site from bacteriophage T7 gene 10 (Olins and Rangwala, 1989)
   5321..6417    +  CDS            MBP (fragment): maltose binding protein from E. coli; malE (mutated); This version of the gene does not encode a signal sequence, so MBP will remain in the cytosol.
   6577..6734    +  CDS            GB1 (fragment): B1 domain of Streptococcal protein G effective as a solubilizing fusion partner (Cheng and Patel, 2004)
   6739..6762    +  CDS            SET1 (fragment): solubility-enhancement tag derived from T7 phage gene 10B
   6770..6817    +  terminator     T7 terminator: transcription terminator for bacteriophage T7 RNA polymerase
   6840..6944    -  CDS            TcR (fragment): tetracycline efflux protein; tet; confers resistance to tetracycline
   6992..7020    -  promoter       tet promoter: E. coli promoter for tetracycline efflux protein gene
