[The description below was written by a language model from this plasmid's Addgene catalogue record and pLannotate feature annotations shown in this document.]
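Description:
pnEA-NpM-DmThor_50-83-R63E-GB1_AA is a 7,029 nt bacterial expression plasmid for producing a short, mutated fragment of the Drosophila melanogaster 4E-BP protein Thor in E. coli. The catalogue lists the backbone as unknown, but the annotated features show a pET-like, pBR322-derived architecture. It has a ColE1/pMB1-type origin accompanied by the bom mobility region and the rop gene, consistent with the recorded low copy number, and an AmpR (β-lactamase) cassette for ampicillin selection. Several scattered fragments of the tetracycline resistance gene and its promoter appear to be nonfunctional remnants of the parental plasmid interrupted by the expression cassette.

Expression is driven by a T7 promoter with an adjacent lac operator and the T7 gene 10 ribosome binding site. A plasmid-borne lacI gene supplies repressor, so transcription is IPTG-inducible in hosts providing T7 RNA polymerase, and a T7 terminator closes the unit. The open reading frame begins with a cytosolic maltose binding protein (MBP) lacking its signal sequence. An unannotated stretch follows, which by position presumably holds the Thor insert (residues 50–83 carrying the R63E substitution), though the feature table does not label it. Downstream lies the GB1 domain of streptococcal protein G, a solubility-enhancing partner, plus a short match annotated as a SET1 tag fragment. Flanking a small peptide with MBP and GB1 is a common way to stabilise and solubilise it and to allow affinity purification. Any linker or protease cleavage sites are not stated in the record. The associated publication concerns the structure of 4E-BP translational inhibitors bound to eIF4E, suggesting this mutant peptide was made for binding or structural studies of that interaction.
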