Addgene plasmid #148273: pnEA-NpM-DmThor_50-83-R63E-GB1_AA
Purpose: Bacterial Expression of DmThor_50-83-R63E
Depositing lab: Elisa Izaurralde. Depositing organization: Max Planck Institute for Developmental Biology. Publication: Molecular architecture of 4E-BP translational inhibitors bound to eIF4E. Peter D, Igreja C, Weber R, Wohlbold L, Weiler C, Ebertsch L, Weichenrieder O, Izaurralde E. Mol Cell. 2015 Mar 19;57(6):1074-87. doi: 10.1016/j.molcel.2015.01.017. Epub 2015 Feb 19. PubMed 25702871.
Backbone
  Vector backbone: Unknown
  Vector type: Bacterial Expression
Growth in bacteria
  Bacterial resistance: Ampicillin, 100 μg/mL
  Growth temperature: 37°C
  Growth strain: DH5alpha
  Copy number: Low Copy
Gene/Insert
  Gene/Insert name: DmThor_50-83-R63E
  Species: D. melanogaster (fly)
  Entrez Gene: Thor (a.k.a. Dmel_CG8846, 153432_at, 43-BP, 4E-BP, 4E-BP1, 4EBP, 4e-BP, 4e-bp, 4eBP, 4ebp, BcDNA.HL08053, BcDNA:HL08053, CG8846, CT8705, Dm 4E-BP, Dmel\CG8846, Phas1, Thor/EIF4EBP, anon-WO0172774.158, d4E-BP, d4E-BP1, d4EBP, d4e-bp, d4eBP, dthor, eIF4E-BP, l(2)06270, l(2)k07736, l(2)k13517, pp20, thor)
  Cloning method: Unknown
Terms and licenses: Academic/Nonprofit Terms; Industry Terms: Not Available to Industry
Depositor comments: sequence extracted from NCBI:NM_057947.4 Plasmids from this collection were made available to the research community and donated after the lab closed. Please note that the sequence provided by the depositing laboratory may be theoretical/predicted or based on Sanger sequencing results. There may be discrepancies between sequencing results obtained by Addgene and the depositor sequence. If an Addgene verified sequence is not available, please contact before placing your order to request that our lab fully sequence the plasmid.
How to cite: pnEA-NpM-DmThor_50-83-R63E-GB1_AA was a gift from Elisa Izaurralde (Addgene plasmid # 148273 ; http://n2t.net/addgene:148273 ; RRID:Addgene_148273)
